>Addgene plasmid #132461 | pZNF253.1.0-gDNA | addgene full sequence | sequence record 267028 | Addgene NGS Result
GTTTTAGAGCTAGAAATAGCAAGTTAAAATAAGGCTAGTCCGTTATCAACTTGAAAAAGTGGCACCGAGT
CGGTGCTTTTTTGTTTTAGAGCTAGAAATAGCAAGTTAAAATAAGGCTAGTCCGTTTTTAGCGCGTGCGC
CAATTCTGCAGACAAATGGCTCTAGAGGTACCCGTTACATAACTTACGGTAAATGGCCCGCCTGGCTGAC
CGCCCAACGACCCCCGCCCATTGACGTCAATAGTAACGCCAATAGGGACTTTCCATTGACGTCAATGGGT
GGAGTATTTACGGTAAACTGCCCACTTGGCAGTACATCAAGTGTATCATATGCCAAGTACGCCCCCTATT
GACGTCAATGACGGTAAATGGCCCGCCTGGCATTGTGCCCAGTACATGACCTTATGGGACTTTCCTACTT
GGCAGTACATCTACGTATTAGTCATCGCTATTACCATGGTCGAGGTGAGCCCCACGTTCTGCTTCACTCT
CCCCATCTCCCCCCCCTCCCCACCCCCAATTTTGTATTTATTTATTTTTTAATTATTTTGTGCAGCGATG
GGGGCGGGGGGGGGGGGGGCGCGCGCCAGGCGGGGCGGGGCGGGGCGAGGGGCGGGGCGGGGCGAGGCGG
AGAGGTGCGGCGGCAGCCAATCAGAGCGGCGCGCTCCGAAAGTTTCCTTTTATGGCGAGGCGGCGGCGGC
GGCGGCCCTATAAAAAGCGAAGCGCGCGGCGGGCGGGAGTCGCTGCGCGCTGCCTTCGCCCCGTGCCCCG
CTCCGCCGCCGCCTCGCGCCGCCCGCCCCGGCTCTGACTGACCGCGTTACTCCCACAGGTGAGCGGGCGG
GACGGCCCTTCTCCTCCGGGCTGTAATTAGCTGAGCAAGAGGTAAGGGTTTAAGGGATGGTTGGTTGGTG
GGGTATTAATGTTTAATTACCTGGAGCACCTGCCTGAAATCACTTTTTTTCAGGTTGGACCGGTGCCACC
ATGGACTATAAGGACCACGACGGAGACTACAAGGATCATGATATTGATTACAAAGACGATGACGATAAGA
TGGCCCCAAAGAAGAAGCGGAAGGTCGGTATCCACGGAGTCCCAGCAGCCGACAAGAAGTACAGCATCGG
CCTGGACATCGGCACCAACTCTGTGGGCTGGGCCGTGATCACCGACGAGTACAAGGTGCCCAGCAAGAAA
TTCAAGGTGCTGGGCAACACCGACCGGCACAGCATCAAGAAGAACCTGATCGGAGCCCTGCTGTTCGACA
GCGGCGAAACAGCCGAGGCCACCCGGCTGAAGAGAACCGCCAGAAGAAGATACACCAGACGGAAGAACCG
GATCTGCTATCTGCAAGAGATCTTCAGCAACGAGATGGCCAAGGTGGACGACAGCTTCTTCCACAGACTG
GAAGAGTCCTTCCTGGTGGAAGAGGATAAGAAGCACGAGCGGCACCCCATCTTCGGCAACATCGTGGACG
AGGTGGCCTACCACGAGAAGTACCCCACCATCTACCACCTGAGAAAGAAACTGGTGGACAGCACCGACAA
GGCCGACCTGCGGCTGATCTATCTGGCCCTGGCCCACATGATCAAGTTCCGGGGCCACTTCCTGATCGAG
GGCGACCTGAACCCCGACAACAGCGACGTGGACAAGCTGTTCATCCAGCTGGTGCAGACCTACAACCAGC
TGTTCGAGGAAAACCCCATCAACGCCAGCGGCGTGGACGCCAAGGCCATCCTGTCTGCCAGACTGAGCAA
GAGCAGACGGCTGGAAAATCTGATCGCCCAGCTGCCCGGCGAGAAGAAGAATGGCCTGTTCGGAAACCTG
ATTGCCCTGAGCCTGGGCCTGACCCCCAACTTCAAGAGCAACTTCGACCTGGCCGAGGATGCCAAACTGC
AGCTGAGCAAGGACACCTACGACGACGACCTGGACAACCTGCTGGCCCAGATCGGCGACCAGTACGCCGA
CCTGTTTCTGGCCGCCAAGAACCTGTCCGACGCCATCCTGCTGAGCGACATCCTGAGAGTGAACACCGAG
ATCACCAAGGCCCCCCTGAGCGCCTCTATGATCAAGAGATACGACGAGCACCACCAGGACCTGACCCTGC
TGAAAGCTCTCGTGCGGCAGCAGCTGCCTGAGAAGTACAAAGAGATTTTCTTCGACCAGAGCAAGAACGG
CTACGCCGGCTACATTGACGGCGGAGCCAGCCAGGAAGAGTTCTACAAGTTCATCAAGCCCATCCTGGAA
AAGATGGACGGCACCGAGGAACTGCTCGTGAAGCTGAACAGAGAGGACCTGCTGCGGAAGCAGCGGACCT
TCGACAACGGCAGCATCCCCCACCAGATCCACCTGGGAGAGCTGCACGCCATTCTGCGGCGGCAGGAAGA
TTTTTACCCATTCCTGAAGGACAACCGGGAAAAGATCGAGAAGATCCTGACCTTCCGCATCCCCTACTAC
GTGGGCCCTCTGGCCAGGGGAAACAGCAGATTCGCCTGGATGACCAGAAAGAGCGAGGAAACCATCACCC
CCTGGAACTTCGAGGAAGTGGTGGACAAGGGCGCTTCCGCCCAGAGCTTCATCGAGCGGATGACCAACTT
CGATAAGAACCTGCCCAACGAGAAGGTGCTGCCCAAGCACAGCCTGCTGTACGAGTACTTCACCGTGTAT
AACGAGCTGACCAAAGTGAAATACGTGACCGAGGGAATGAGAAAGCCCGCCTTCCTGAGCGGCGAGCAGA
AAAAGGCCATCGTGGACCTGCTGTTCAAGACCAACCGGAAAGTGACCGTGAAGCAGCTGAAAGAGGACTA
CTTCAAGAAAATCGAGTGCTTCGACTCCGTGGAAATCTCCGGCGTGGAAGATCGGTTCAACGCCTCCCTG
GGCACATACCACGATCTGCTGAAAATTATCAAGGACAAGGACTTCCTGGACAATGAGGAAAACGAGGACA
TTCTGGAAGATATCGTGCTGACCCTGACACTGTTTGAGGACAGAGAGATGATCGAGGAACGGCTGAAAAC
CTATGCCCACCTGTTCGACGACAAAGTGATGAAGCAGCTGAAGCGGCGGAGATACACCGGCTGGGGCAGG
CTGAGCCGGAAGCTGATCAACGGCATCCGGGACAAGCAGTCCGGCAAGACAATCCTGGATTTCCTGAAGT
CCGACGGCTTCGCCAACAGAAACTTCATGCAGCTGATCCACGACGACAGCCTGACCTTTAAAGAGGACAT
CCAGAAAGCCCAGGTGTCCGGCCAGGGCGATAGCCTGCACGAGCACATTGCCAATCTGGCCGGCAGCCCC
GCCATTAAGAAGGGCATCCTGCAGACAGTGAAGGTGGTGGACGAGCTCGTGAAAGTGATGGGCCGGCACA
AGCCCGAGAACATCGTGATCGAAATGGCCAGAGAGAACCAGACCACCCAGAAGGGACAGAAGAACAGCCG
CGAGAGAATGAAGCGGATCGAAGAGGGCATCAAAGAGCTGGGCAGCCAGATCCTGAAAGAACACCCCGTG
GAAAACACCCAGCTGCAGAACGAGAAGCTGTACCTGTACTACCTGCAGAATGGGCGGGATATGTACGTGG
ACCAGGAACTGGACATCAACCGGCTGTCCGACTACGATGTGGACCATATCGTGCCTCAGAGCTTTCTGAA
GGACGACTCCATCGACAACAAGGTGCTGACCAGAAGCGACAAGAACCGGGGCAAGAGCGACAACGTGCCC
TCCGAAGAGGTCGTGAAGAAGATGAAGAACTACTGGCGGCAGCTGCTGAACGCCAAGCTGATTACCCAGA
GAAAGTTCGACAATCTGACCAAGGCCGAGAGAGGCGGCCTGAGCGAACTGGATAAGGCCGGCTTCATCAA
GAGACAGCTGGTGGAAACCCGGCAGATCACAAAGCACGTGGCACAGATCCTGGACTCCCGGATGAACACT
AAGTACGACGAGAATGACAAGCTGATCCGGGAAGTGAAAGTGATCACCCTGAAGTCCAAGCTGGTGTCCG
ATTTCCGGAAGGATTTCCAGTTTTACAAAGTGCGCGAGATCAACAACTACCACCACGCCCACGACGCCTA
CCTGAACGCCGTCGTGGGAACCGCCCTGATCAAAAAGTACCCTAAGCTGGAAAGCGAGTTCGTGTACGGC
GACTACAAGGTGTACGACGTGCGGAAGATGATCGCCAAGAGCGAGCAGGAAATCGGCAAGGCTACCGCCA
AGTACTTCTTCTACAGCAACATCATGAACTTTTTCAAGACCGAGATTACCCTGGCCAACGGCGAGATCCG
GAAGCGGCCTCTGATCGAGACAAACGGCGAAACCGGGGAGATCGTGTGGGATAAGGGCCGGGATTTTGCC
ACCGTGCGGAAAGTGCTGAGCATGCCCCAAGTGAATATCGTGAAAAAGACCGAGGTGCAGACAGGCGGCT
TCAGCAAAGAGTCTATCCTGCCCAAGAGGAACAGCGATAAGCTGATCGCCAGAAAGAAGGACTGGGACCC
TAAGAAGTACGGCGGCTTCGACAGCCCCACCGTGGCCTATTCTGTGCTGGTGGTGGCCAAAGTGGAAAAG
GGCAAGTCCAAGAAACTGAAGAGTGTGAAAGAGCTGCTGGGGATCACCATCATGGAAAGAAGCAGCTTCG
AGAAGAATCCCATCGACTTTCTGGAAGCCAAGGGCTACAAAGAAGTGAAAAAGGACCTGATCATCAAGCT
GCCTAAGTACTCCCTGTTCGAGCTGGAAAACGGCCGGAAGAGAATGCTGGCCTCTGCCGGCGAACTGCAG
AAGGGAAACGAACTGGCCCTGCCCTCCAAATATGTGAACTTCCTGTACCTGGCCAGCCACTATGAGAAGC
TGAAGGGCTCCCCCGAGGATAATGAGCAGAAACAGCTGTTTGTGGAACAGCACAAGCACTACCTGGACGA
GATCATCGAGCAGATCAGCGAGTTCTCCAAGAGAGTGATCCTGGCCGACGCTAATCTGGACAAAGTGCTG
TCCGCCTACAACAAGCACCGGGATAAGCCCATCAGAGAGCAGGCCGAGAATATCATCCACCTGTTTACCC
TGACCAATCTGGGAGCCCCTGCCGCCTTCAAGTACTTTGACACCACCATCGACCGGAAGAGGTACACCAG
CACCAAAGAGGTGCTGGACGCCACCCTGATCCACCAGAGCATCACCGGCCTGTACGAGACACGGATCGAC
CTGTCTCAGCTGGGAGGCGACAAAAGGCCGGCGGCCACGAAAAAGGCCGGCCAGGCAAAAAAGAAAAAGT
AAGAATTCCTAGAGCTCGCTGATCAGCCTCGACTGTGCCTTCTAGTTGCCAGCCATCTGTTGTTTGCCCC
TCCCCCGTGCCTTCCTTGACCCTGGAAGGTGCCACTCCCACTGTCCTTTCCTAATAAAATGAGGAAATTG
CATCGCATTGTCTGAGTAGGTGTCATTCTATTCTGGGGGGTGGGGTGGGGCAGGACAGCAAGGGGGAGGA
TTGGGAAGAGAATAGCAGGCATGCTGGGGAGCGGCCGCAGGAACCCCTAGTGATGGAGTTGGCCACTCCC
TCTCTGCGCGCTCGCTCGCTCACTGAGGCCGGGCGACCAAAGGTCGCCCGACGCCCGGGCTTTGCCCGGG
CGGCCTCAGTGAGCGAGCGAGCGCGCAGCTGCCTGCAGGGGCGCCTGATGCGGTATTTTCTCCTTACGCA
TCTGTGCGGTATTTCACACCGCATA
[95 nt withheld, positions 5696-5790]
T
[46 nt withheld, positions 5792-5837]
C
[141 nt withheld, positions 5839-5979]
CCTTTGACGTTGGAGTCCACGTTCTTT
[37 nt withheld, positions 6007-6043]
ACTCTATCTCGGGCTATTCTTTTGATTTATAAGGGATTTTGCCGATTTCGGTCTATTGGTTAAAAAATGA
GCTGATTTAACAAAAATTTAACGCGAATTTTAACAAAATATTAACGTTTACAATTTTATGGTGCACTCTC
AGTACAATCTGCTCTGATGCCGCATAGTTAAGCCAGCCCCGACACCCGCCAACACCCGCTGACGCGCCCT
GACGGGCTTGTCTGCTCCCGGCATCCGCTTACAGACAAGCTGTGACCGTCTCCGGGAGCTGCATGTGTCA
GAGGTTTTCACCGTCATCACCGAAACGCGCGAGACGAAAGGGCCTCGTGATACGCCTATTTTTATAGGTT
AATGTCATGATAATAATGGTTTCTTAGACGTCAGGTGGCACTTTTCGGGGAAATGTGCGCGGAACCCCTA
TTTGTTTATTTTTCTAAATACATTCAAATATGTATCCGCTCATGAGACAATAACCCTGATAAATGCTTCA
ATAATATTGAAAAAGGAAGAGTATGAGTATTCAACATTTCCGTGTCGCCCTTATTCCCTTTTTTGCGGCA
TTTTGCCTTCCTGTTTTTGCTCACCCAGAAACGCTGGTGAAAGTAAAAGATGCTGAAGATCAGTTGGGTG
CACGAGTGGGTTACATCGAACTGGATCTCAACAGCGGTAAGATCCTTGAGAGTTTTCGCCCCGAAGAACG
TTTTCCAATGATGAGCACTTTTAAAGTTCTGCTATGTGGCGCGGTATTATCCCGTATTGACGCCGGGCAA
GAGCAACTCGGTCGCCGCATACACTATTCTCAGAATGACTTGGTTGAGTACTCACCAGTCACAGAAAAGC
ATCTTACGGATGGCATGACAGTAAGAGAATTATGCAGTGCTGCCATAACCATGAGTGATAACACTGCGGC
CAACTTACTTCTGACAACGATCGGAGGACCGAAGGAGCTAACCGCTTTTTTGCACAACATGGGGGATCAT
GTAACTCGCCTTGATCGTTGGGAACCGGAGCTGAATGAAGCCATACCAAACGACGAGCGTGACACCACGA
TGCCTGTAGCAATGGCAACAACGTTGCGCAAACTATTAACTGGCGAACTACTTACTCTAGCTTCCCGGCA
ACAATTAATAGACTGGATGGAGGCGGATAAAGTTGCAGGACCACTTCTGCGCTCGGCCCTTCCGGCTGGC
TGGTTTATTGCTGATAAATCTGGAGCCGGTGAGCGTGGAAGCCGCGGTATCATTGCAGCACTGGGGCCAG
ATGGTAAGCCCTCCCGTATCGTAGTTATCTACACGACGGGGAGTCAGGCAACTATGGATGAACGAAATAG
ACAGATCGCTGAGATAGGTGCCTCACTGATTAAGCATTGGTAACTGTCAGACCAAGTTTACTCATATATA
CTTTAGATTGATTTAAAACTTCATTTTTAATTTAAAAGGATCTAGGTGAAGATCCTTTTTGATAATCTCA
TGACCAAAATCCCTTAACGTGAGTTTTCGTTCCACTGAGCGTCAGACCCCGTAGAAAAGATCAAAGGATC
TTCTTGAGATCCTTTTTTTCTGCGCGTAATCTGCTGCTTGCAAACAAAAAAACCACCGCTACCAGCGGTG
GTTTGTTTGCCGGATCAAGAGCTACCAACTCTTTTTCCGAAGGTAACTGGCTTCAGCAGAGCGCAGATAC
CAAATACTGTTCTTCTAGTGTAGCCGTAGTTAGGCCACCACTTCAAGAACTCTGTAGCACCGCCTACATA
CCTCGCTCTGCTAATCCTGTTACCAGTGGCTGCTGCCAGTGGCGATAAGTCGTGTCTTACCGGGTTGGAC
TCAAGACGATAGTTACCGGATAAGGCGCAGCGGTCGGGCTGAACGGGGGGTTCGTGCACACAGCCCAGCT
TGGAGCGAACGACCTACACCGAACTGAGATACCTACAGCGTGAGCTATGAGAAAGCGCCACGCTTCCCGA
AGGGAGAAAGGCGGACAGGTATCCGGTAAGCGGCAGGGTCGGAACAGGAGAGCGCACGAGGGAGCTTCCA
GGGGGAAACGCCTGGTATCTTTATAGTCCTGTCGGGTTTCGCCACCTCTGACTTGAGCGTCGATTTTTGT
GATGCTCGTCAGGGGGGCGGAGCCTATGGAAAAACGCCAGCAACGCGGCCTTTTTACGGTTCCTGGCCTT
TTGCTGGCCTTTTGCTCACATGTGAGGGCCTATTTCCCATGATTCCTTCATATTTGCATATACGATACAA
GGCTGTTAGAGAGATAATTGGAATTAATTTGACTGTAAACACAAAGATATTAGTACAAAATACGTGACGT
AGAAAGTAATAATTTCTTGGGTAGTTTGCAGTTTTAAAATTATGTTTTAAAATGGACTATCATATGCTTA
CCGTAACTTGAAAGTATTTCGATTTCTTGGCTTTATATATCTTGTGGAAAGGACGAAACACCGTAGCATA
AGATAATTCATAC
Features (pLannotate 1.2.2; 18 found; start..end, strand, type, name):
      1..76      +  misc_RNA       gRNA scaffold: guide RNA scaffold for the Streptococcus pyogenes CRISPR/Cas9 system
     83..126     +  misc_RNA       gRNA scaffold (fragment): guide RNA scaffold for the Streptococcus pyogenes CRISPR/Cas9 system
    173..458     +  enhancer       CMV enhancer: human cytomegalovirus immediate early enhancer; contains an 18-bp deletion relative to the standard CMV enhancer
    460..735     +  promoter       chicken β-actin promoter: No description available
    736..963     +  intron         hybrid intron: hybrid between chicken β-actin (CBA) and minute virus of mice (MMV) introns (Gray et al., 2011)
   1101..2702    +  CDS            Cas9(N): N-terminal portion of Streptococcus pyogenes Cas9 (Zetsche et al., 2015)
   2703..5201    +  CDS            Cas9(C): C-terminal portion of Streptococcus pyogenes Cas9 (Zetsche et al., 2015)
   5202..5249    +  CDS            nucleoplasmin NLS: bipartite nuclear localization signal from nucleoplasmin
   5283..5394    +  polyA_signal   bGH poly(A) signal: bovine growth hormone polyadenylation signal
   5499..5639    +  repeat_region  AAV2 ITR: inverted terminal repeat of adeno-associated virus serotype 2 inverted
   5644..5695    -  misc_feature   bom (fragment): basis of mobility region from pBR322
   5714..6169    +  rep_origin     f1 ori (sequence partly withheld): f1 bacteriophage origin of replication; arrow indicates direction of (+) strand synthesis
   6170..6219    -  misc_feature   bom (fragment): basis of mobility region from pBR322
   6321..6356    -  CDS            rop (fragment): Rop protein, which maintains plasmids at low copy number; rop
   6451..6555    +  promoter       AmpR promoter: bla
   6556..7416    +  CDS            AmpR: β-lactamase; bla; confers resistance to ampicillin, carbenicillin, and related antibiotics
   7587..8175    +  rep_origin     ori: high-copy-number ColE1/pMB1/pBR322/pUC origin of replication
   8237..8477    +  promoter       U6 promoter: RNA polymerase III promoter for human U6 snRNA
