[The description below was written by a language model from this plasmid's Addgene catalogue record and pLannotate feature annotations shown in this document.]
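Description:
pZNF253.1.0-gDNA is a CRISPR/Cas9 expression plasmid built on the pX330 backbone, carrying a single guide RNA directed against the human zinc-finger gene ZNF253 (also known as BMZF1 or ZNF411). It is an all-in-one mammalian vector that is propagated in E. coli as a high-copy plasmid through a ColE1/pUC-type origin and selected with ampicillin via the β-lactamase gene. An f1 phage origin, a single annotated AAV2 inverted terminal repeat and short bom and rop fragments are backbone remnants rather than functional payload elements.

The plasmid contains two expression units. A human U6 RNA polymerase III promoter drives the guide. The 20-nt ZNF253 spacer was inserted between BbsI sites that were destroyed during cloning, placing it directly upstream of the Streptococcus pyogenes gRNA scaffold. In the circular map the U6 promoter lies at the end of the numbered sequence and the scaffold at the start. The depositor notes that the PAM listed with the guide is not part of the cloned sequence. The second unit expresses S. pyogenes Cas9, annotated as contiguous N- and C-terminal portions that form one open reading frame. It runs from a hybrid promoter made of the CMV enhancer, chicken β-actin promoter and a hybrid intron, with a C-terminal nucleoplasmin nuclear localization signal and a bovine growth hormone polyadenylation signal.

The stated purpose is to create GFP fusion proteins, meaning the plasmid supplies the nuclease and guide that cut the ZNF253 locus so a tag can be knocked in. No GFP sequence or homology donor is annotated here, so the tagging template would presumably be supplied separately. The record does not describe that template.
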