Addgene plasmid #132461: pZNF253.1.0-gDNA
Purpose: CRISPR/Cas9 plasmid to create GFP fusion proteins
Depositing lab: Kevin White. Depositing organization: University of Chicago.
Backbone
  Vector backbone: pX330
  Backbone manufacturer: addgene ID: 42230
  Vector type: CRISPR
Growth in bacteria
  Bacterial resistance: Ampicillin, 100 μg/mL
  Growth temperature: 37°C
  Growth strain: DH5alpha
  Copy number: High Copy
Gene/Insert
  Gene/Insert name: ZNF253
  gRNA/shRNA sequence: TAGCATAAGATAATTCATAC TGG
  Species: H. sapiens (human)
  Entrez Gene: ZNF253 (a.k.a. BMZF-1, BMZF1, ZNF411)
  Cloning method: Restriction Enzyme; 5′ cloning site BbsI (destroyed during cloning); 3′ cloning site BbsI (destroyed during cloning)
Terms and licenses: Academic/Nonprofit Terms; Industry Terms: Not Available to Industry
Depositor comments: gRNA sequence also includes uncloned PAM after the space
How to cite: pZNF253.1.0-gDNA was a gift from Kevin White (Addgene plasmid # 132461 ; http://n2t.net/addgene:132461 ; RRID:Addgene_132461)
